>Addgene plasmid #227282 | pX330-CENPA | addgene full sequence | sequence record 451296 | Addgene NGS Result
GAGGGCCTATTTCCCATGATTCCTTCATATTTGCATATACGATACAAGGCTGTTAGAGAGATAATTGGAA
TTAATTTGACTGTAAACACAAAGATATTAGTACAAAATACGTGACGTAGAAAGTAATAATTTCTTGGGTA
GTTTGCAGTTTTAAAATTATGTTTTAAAATGGACTATCATATGCTTACCGTAACTTGAAAGTATTTCGAT
TTCTTGGCTTTATATATCTTGTGGAAAGGACGAAACACCGGTGTCATGGGCCCGCGCCGCGTTTTAGAGC
TAGAAATAGCAAGTTAAAATAAGGCTAGTCCGTTATCAACTTGAAAAAGTGGCACCGAGTCGGTGCTTTT
TTGTTTTAGAGCTAGAAATAGCAAGTTAAAATAAGGCTAGTCCGTTTTTAGCGCGTGCGCCAATTCTGCA
GACAAATGGCTCTAGAGGTACCCGTTACATAACTTACGGTAAATGGCCCGCCTGGCTGACCGCCCAACGA
CCCCCGCCCATTGACGTCAATAGTAACGCCAATAGGGACTTTCCATTGACGTCAATGGGTGGAGTATTTA
CGGTAAACTGCCCACTTGGCAGTACATCAAGTGTATCATATGCCAAGTACGCCCCCTATTGACGTCAATG
ACGGTAAATGGCCCGCCTGGCATTGTGCCCAGTACATGACCTTATGGGACTTTCCTACTTGGCAGTACAT
CTACGTATTAGTCATCGCTATTACCATGGTCGAGGTGAGCCCCACGTTCTGCTTCACTCTCCCCATCTCC
CCCCCCTCCCCACCCCCAATTTTGTATTTATTTATTTTTTAATTATTTTGTGCAGCGATGGGGGCGGGGG
GGGGGGGGGGGSGGGGCGRGGGGGGGGGSGGGGSGRGGSGGRGRGGKGSGGCGGCRGCCAATCAGAGCGG
CGCGCTCCGAAAGTTTCCTTTTATGGCGAGGCGGCGGCGGCGGCGGCCCTATAAAAAGCGAAGCGCGCGG
CGGGCGGGAGTCGCTGCGCGCTGCCTTCGCCCCGTGCCCCGCTCCGCCGCCGCCTCGCGCCGCCCGCCCC
GGCTCTGACTGACCGCGTTACTCCCACAGGTGAGCGGGCGGGACGGCCCTTCTCCTCCGGGCTGTAATTA
GCTGAGCAAGAGGTAAGGGTTTAAGGGATGGTTGGTTGGTGGGGTATTAATGTTTAATTACCTGGAGCAC
CTGCCTGAAATCACTTTTTTTCAGGTTGGACCGGTGCCACCATGGACTATAAGGACCACGACGGAGACTA
CAAGGATCATGATATTGATTACAAAGACGATGACGATAAGATGGCCCCAAAGAAGAAGCGGAAGGTCGGT
ATCCACGGAGTCCCAGCAGCCGACAAGAAGTACAGCATCGGCCTGGACATCGGCACCAACTCTGTGGGCT
GGGCCGTGATCACCGACGAGTACAAGGTGCCCAGCAAGAAATTCAAGGTGCTGGGCAACACCGACCGGCA
CAGCATCAAGAAGAACCTGATCGGAGCCCTGCTGTTCGACAGCGGCGAAACAGCCGAGGCCACCCGGCTG
AAGAGAACCGCCAGAAGAAGATACACCAGACGGAAGAACCGGATCTGCTATCTGCAAGAGATCTTCAGCA
ACGAGATGGCCAAGGTGGACGACAGCTTCTTCCACAGACTGGAAGAGTCCTTCCTGGTGGAAGAGGATAA
GAAGCACGAGCGGCACCCCATCTTCGGCAACATCGTGGACGAGGTGGCCTACCACGAGAAGTACCCCACC
ATCTACCACCTGAGAAAGAAACTGGTGGACAGCACCGACAAGGCCGACCTGCGGCTGATCTATCTGGCCC
TGGCCCACATGATCAAGTTCCGGGGCCACTTCCTGATCGAGGGCGACCTGAACCCCGACAACAGCGACGT
GGACAAGCTGTTCATCCAGCTGGTGCAGACCTACAACCAGCTGTTCGAGGAAAACCCCATCAACGCCAGC
GGCGTGGACGCCAAGGCCATCCTGTCTGCCAGACTGAGCAAGAGCAGACGGCTGGAAAATCTGATCGCCC
AGCTGCCCGGCGAGAAGAAGAATGGCCTGTTCGGAAACCTGATTGCCCTGAGCCTGGGCCTGACCCCCAA
CTTCAAGAGCAACTTCGACCTGGCCGAGGATGCCAAACTGCAGCTGAGCAAGGACACCTACGACGACGAC
CTGGACAACCTGCTGGCCCAGATCGGCGACCAGTACGCCGACCTGTTTCTGGCCGCCAAGAACCTGTCCG
ACGCCATCCTGCTGAGCGACATCCTGAGAGTGAACACCGAGATCACCAAGGCCCCCCTGAGCGCCTCTAT
GATCAAGAGATACGACGAGCACCACCAGGACCTGACCCTGCTGAAAGCTCTCGTGCGGCAGCAGCTGCCT
GAGAAGTACAAAGAGATTTTCTTCGACCAGAGCAAGAACGGCTACGCCGGCTACATTGACGGCGGAGCCA
GCCAGGAAGAGTTCTACAAGTTCATCAAGCCCATCCTGGAAAAGATGGACGGCACCGAGGAACTGCTCGT
GAAGCTGAACAGAGAGGACCTGCTGCGGAAGCAGCGGACCTTCGACAACGGCAGCATCCCCCACCAGATC
CACCTGGGAGAGCTGCACGCCATTCTGCGGCGGCAGGAAGATTTTTACCCATTCCTGAAGGACAACCGGG
AAAAGATCGAGAAGATCCTGACCTTCCGCATCCCCTACTACGTGGGCCCTCTGGCCAGGGGAAACAGCAG
ATTCGCCTGGATGACCAGAAAGAGCGAGGAAACCATCACCCCCTGGAACTTCGAGGAAGTGGTGGACAAG
GGCGCTTCCGCCCAGAGCTTCATCGAGCGGATGACCAACTTCGATAAGAACCTGCCCAACGAGAAGGTGC
TGCCCAAGCACAGCCTGCTGTACGAGTACTTCACCGTGTATAACGAGCTGACCAAAGTGAAATACGTGAC
CGAGGGAATGAGAAAGCCCGCCTTCCTGAGCGGCGAGCAGAAAAAGGCCATCGTGGACCTGCTGTTCAAG
ACCAACCGGAAAGTGACCGTGAAGCAGCTGAAAGAGGACTACTTCAAGAAAATCGAGTGCTTCGACTCCG
TGGAAATCTCCGGCGTGGAAGATCGGTTCAACGCCTCCCTGGGCACATACCACGATCTGCTGAAAATTAT
CAAGGACAAGGACTTCCTGGACAATGAGGAAAACGAGGACATTCTGGAAGATATCGTGCTGACCCTGACA
CTGTTTGAGGACAGAGAGATGATCGAGGAACGGCTGAAAACCTATGCCCACCTGTTCGACGACAAAGTGA
TGAAGCAGCTGAAGCGGCGGAGATACACCGGCTGGGGCAGGCTGAGCCGGAAGCTGATCAACGGCATCCG
GGACAAGCAGTCCGGCAAGACAATCCTGGATTTCCTGAAGTCCGACGGCTTCGCCAACAGAAACTTCATG
CAGCTGATCCACGACGACAGCCTGACCTTTAAAGAGGACATCCAGAAAGCCCAGGTGTCCGGCCAGGGCG
ATAGCCTGCACGAGCACATTGCCAATCTGGCCGGCAGCCCCGCCATTAAGAAGGGCATCCTGCAGACAGT
GAAGGTGGTGGACGAGCTCGTGAAAGTGATGGGCCGGCACAAGCCCGAGAACATCGTGATCGAAATGGCC
AGAGAGAACCAGACCACCCAGAAGGGACAGAAGAACAGCCGCGAGAGAATGAAGCGGATCGAAGAGGGCA
TCAAAGAGCTGGGCAGCCAGATCCTGAAAGAACACCCCGTGGAAAACACCCAGCTGCAGAACGAGAAGCT
GTACCTGTACTACCTGCAGAATGGGCGGGATATGTACGTGGACCAGGAACTGGACATCAACCGGCTGTCC
GACTACGATGTGGACCATATCGTGCCTCAGAGCTTTCTGAAGGACGACTCCATCGACAACAAGGTGCTGA
CCAGAAGCGACAAGAACCGGGGCAAGAGCGACAACGTGCCCTCCGAAGAGGTCGTGAAGAAGATGAAGAA
CTACTGGCGGCAGCTGCTGAACGCCAAGCTGATTACCCAGAGAAAGTTCGACAATCTGACCAAGGCCGAG
AGAGGCGGCCTGAGCGAACTGGATAAGGCCGGCTTCATCAAGAGACAGCTGGTGGAAACCCGGCAGATCA
CAAAGCACGTGGCACAGATCCTGGACTCCCGGATGAACACTAAGTACGACGAGAATGACAAGCTGATCCG
GGAAGTGAAAGTGATCACCCTGAAGTCCAAGCTGGTGTCCGATTTCCGGAAGGATTTCCAGTTTTACAAA
GTGCGCGAGATCAACAACTACCACCACGCCCACGACGCCTACCTGAACGCCGTCGTGGGAACCGCCCTGA
TCAAAAAGTACCCTAAGCTGGAAAGCGAGTTCGTGTACGGCGACTACAAGGTGTACGACGTGCGGAAGAT
GATCGCCAAGAGCGAGCAGGAAATCGGCAAGGCTACCGCCAAGTACTTCTTCTACAGCAACATCATGAAC
TTTTTCAAGACCGAGATTACCCTGGCCAACGGCGAGATCCGGAAGCGGCCTCTGATCGAGACAAACGGCG
AAACCGGGGAGATCGTGTGGGATAAGGGCCGGGATTTTGCCACCGTGCGGAAAGTGCTGAGCATGCCCCA
AGTGAATATCGTGAAAAAGACCGAGGTGCAGACAGGCGGCTTCAGCAAAGAGTCTATCCTGCCCAAGAGG
AACAGCGATAAGCTGATCGCCAGAAAGAAGGACTGGGACCCTAAGAAGTACGGCGGCTTCGACAGCCCCA
CCGTGGCCTATTCTGTGCTGGTGGTGGCCAAAGTGGAAAAGGGCAAGTCCAAGAAACTGAAGAGTGTGAA
AGAGCTGCTGGGGATCACCATCATGGAAAGAAGCAGCTTCGAGAAGAATCCCATCGACTTTCTGGAAGCC
AAGGGCTACAAAGAAGTGAAAAAGGACCTGATCATCAAGCTGCCTAAGTACTCCCTGTTCGAGCTGGAAA
ACGGCCGGAAGAGAATGCTGGCCTCTGCCGGCGAACTGCAGAAGGGAAACGAACTGGCCCTGCCCTCCAA
ATATGTGAACTTCCTGTACCTGGCCAGCCACTATGAGAAGCTGAAGGGCTCCCCCGAGGATAATGAGCAG
AAACAGCTGTTTGTGGAACAGCACAAGCACTACCTGGACGAGATCATCGAGCAGATCAGCGAGTTCTCCA
AGAGAGTGATCCTGGCCGACGCTAATCTGGACAAAGTGCTGTCCGCCTACAACAAGCACCGGGATAAGCC
CATCAGAGAGCAGGCCGAGAATATCATCCACCTGTTTACCCTGACCAATCTGGGAGCCCCTGCCGCCTTC
AAGTACTTTGACACCACCATCGACCGGAAGAGGTACACCAGCACCAAAGAGGTGCTGGACGCCACCCTGA
TCCACCAGAGCATCACCGGCCTGTACGAGACACGGATCGACCTGTCTCAGCTGGGAGGCGACAAAAGGCC
GGCGGCCACGAAAAAGGCCGGCCAGGCAAAAAAGAAAAAGTAAGAATTCCTAGAGCTCGCTGATCAGCCT
CGACTGTGCCTTCTAGTTGCCAGCCATCTGTTGTTTGCCCCTCCCCCGTGCCTTCCTTGACCCTGGAAGG
TGCCACTCCCACTGTCCTTTCCTAATAAAATGAGGAAATTGCATCGCATTGTCTGAGTAGGTGTCATTCT
ATTCTGGGGGGTGGGGTGGGGCAGGACAGCAAGGGGGAGGATTGGGAAGAGAATAGCAGGCATGCTGGGG
AGCGGCCGCAGGAACCCCTAGTGATGGAGTTGGCCACTCCCTCTCTGCGCGCTCGCTCGCTCACTGAGGC
CGGGCGACCAAAGGTCGCCCGACGCCCGGGCTTTGCCCGGGCGGCCTCAGTGAGCGAGCGAGCGCGCAGC
TGCCTGCAGGGGCGCCTGATGCGGTATTTTCTCCTTACGCATCTGTGCGGTATTTCACACCGCATA
[95 nt withheld, positions 5947-6041]
T
[46 nt withheld, positions 6043-6088]
C
[141 nt withheld, positions 6090-6230]
CCTTTGACGTTGGAGTCCACGTTCTTT
[37 nt withheld, positions 6258-6294]
ACTCTATCTCGGGCTATTCTTTTGATTTATAAGGGATTTTGCCGATTTCGGTCTATTGGTTAAAAAATGA
GCTGATTTAACAAAAATTTAACGCGAATTTTAACAAAATATTAACGTTTACAATTTTATGGTGCACTCTC
AGTACAATCTGCTCTGATGCCGCATAGTTAAGCCAGCCCCGACACCCGCCAACACCCGCTGACGCGCCCT
GACGGGCTTGTCTGCTCCCGGCATCCGCTTACAGACAAGCTGTGACCGTCTCCGGGAGCTGCATGTGTCA
GAGGTTTTCACCGTCATCACCGAAACGCGCGAGACGAAAGGGCCTCGTGATACGCCTATTTTTATAGGTT
AATGTCATGATAATAATGGTTTCTTAGACGTCAGGTGGCACTTTTCGGGGAAATGTGCGCGGAACCCCTA
TTTGTTTATTTTTCTAAATACATTCAAATATGTATCCGCTCATGAGACAATAACCCTGATAAATGCTTCA
ATAATATTGAAAAAGGAAGAGTATGAGTATTCAACATTTCCGTGTCGCCCTTATTCCCTTTTTTGCGGCA
TTTTGCCTTCCTGTTTTTGCTCACCCAGAAACGCTGGTGAAAGTAAAAGATGCTGAAGATCAGTTGGGTG
CACGAGTGGGTTACATCGAACTGGATCTCAACAGCGGTAAGATCCTTGAGAGTTTTCGCCCCGAAGAACG
TTTTCCAATGATGAGCACTTTTAAAGTTCTGCTATGTGGCGCGGTATTATCCCGTATTGACGCCGGGCAA
GAGCAACTCGGTCGCCGCATACACTATTCTCAGAATGACTTGGTTGAGTACTCACCAGTCACAGAAAAGC
ATCTTACGGATGGCATGACAGTAAGAGAATTATGCAGTGCTGCCATAACCATGAGTGATAACACTGCGGC
CAACTTACTTCTGACAACGATCGGAGGACCGAAGGAGCTAACCGCTTTTTTGCACAACATGGGGGATCAT
GTAACTCGCCTTGATCGTTGGGAACCGGAGCTGAATGAAGCCATACCAAACGACGAGCGTGACACCACGA
TGCCTGTAGCAATGGCAACAACGTTGCGCAAACTATTAACTGGCGAACTACTTACTCTAGCTTCCCGGCA
ACAATTAATAGACTGGATGGAGGCGGATAAAGTTGCAGGACCACTTCTGCGCTCGGCCCTTCCGGCTGGC
TGGTTTATTGCTGATAAATCTGGAGCCGGTGAGCGTGGAAGCCGCGGTATCATTGCAGCACTGGGGCCAG
ATGGTAAGCCCTCCCGTATCGTAGTTATCTACACGACGGGGAGTCAGGCAACTATGGATGAACGAAATAG
ACAGATCGCTGAGATAGGTGCCTCACTGATTAAGCATTGGTAACTGTCAGACCAAGTTTACTCATATATA
CTTTAGATTGATTTAAAACTTCATTTTTAATTTAAAAGGATCTAGGTGAAGATCCTTTTTGATAATCTCA
TGACCAAAATCCCTTAACGTGAGTTTTCGTTCCACTGAGCGTCAGACCCCGTAGAAAAGATCAAAGGATC
TTCTTGAGATCCTTTTTTTCTGCGCGTAATCTGCTGCTTGCAAACAAAAAAACCACCGCTACCAGCGGTG
GTTTGTTTGCCGGATCAAGAGCTACCAACTCTTTTTCCGAAGGTAACTGGCTTCAGCAGAGCGCAGATAC
CAAATACTGTTCTTCTAGTGTAGCCGTAGTTAGGCCACCACTTCAAGAACTCTGTAGCACCGCCTACATA
CCTCGCTCTGCTAATCCTGTTACCAGTGGCTGCTGCCAGTGGCGATAAGTCGTGTCTTACCGGGTTGGAC
TCAAGACGATAGTTACCGGATAAGGCGCAGCGGTCGGGCTGAACGGGGGGTTCGTGCACACAGCCCAGCT
TGGAGCGAACGACCTACACCGAACTGAGATACCTACAGCGTGAGCTATGAGAAAGCGCCACGCTTCCCGA
AGGGAGAAAGGCGGACAGGTATCCGGTAAGCGGCAGGGTCGGAACAGGAGAGCGCACGAGGGAGCTTCCA
GGGGGAAACGCCTGGTATCTTTATAGTCCTGTCGGGTTTCGCCACCTCTGACTTGAGCGTCGATTTTTGT
GATGCTCGTCAGGGGGGCGGAGCCTATGGAAAAACGCCAGCAACGCGGCCTTTTTACGGTTCCTGGCCTT
TTGCTGGCCTTTTGCTCACATGT
Features (pLannotate 1.2.2; 18 found; start..end, strand, type, name):
      1..241     +  promoter       U6 promoter: RNA polymerase III promoter for human U6 snRNA
    271..346     +  misc_RNA       gRNA scaffold: guide RNA scaffold for the Streptococcus pyogenes CRISPR/Cas9 system
    353..396     +  misc_RNA       gRNA scaffold (fragment): guide RNA scaffold for the Streptococcus pyogenes CRISPR/Cas9 system
    443..728     +  enhancer       CMV enhancer: human cytomegalovirus immediate early enhancer; contains an 18-bp deletion relative to the standard CMV enhancer
    730..986     +  promoter       chicken β-actin promoter: contains a 21-bp deletion relative to the standard chicken β-actin promoter
    987..1214    +  intron         hybrid intron: hybrid between chicken β-actin (CBA) and minute virus of mice (MMV) introns (Gray et al., 2011)
   1352..2953    +  CDS            Cas9(N): N-terminal portion of Streptococcus pyogenes Cas9 (Zetsche et al., 2015)
   2954..5452    +  CDS            Cas9(C): C-terminal portion of Streptococcus pyogenes Cas9 (Zetsche et al., 2015)
   5453..5500    +  CDS            nucleoplasmin NLS: bipartite nuclear localization signal from nucleoplasmin
   5534..5645    +  polyA_signal   bGH poly(A) signal: bovine growth hormone polyadenylation signal
   5750..5890    +  repeat_region  AAV2 ITR: inverted terminal repeat of adeno-associated virus serotype 2 inverted
   5895..5946    -  misc_feature   bom (fragment): basis of mobility region from pBR322
   5965..6420    +  rep_origin     f1 ori (sequence partly withheld): f1 bacteriophage origin of replication; arrow indicates direction of (+) strand synthesis
   6421..6470    -  misc_feature   bom (fragment): basis of mobility region from pBR322
   6572..6607    -  CDS            rop (fragment): Rop protein, which maintains plasmids at low copy number; rop
   6702..6806    +  promoter       AmpR promoter: bla
   6807..7667    +  CDS            AmpR: β-lactamase; bla; confers resistance to ampicillin, carbenicillin, and related antibiotics
   7838..8426    +  rep_origin     ori: high-copy-number ColE1/pMB1/pBR322/pUC origin of replication
