[The description below was written by a language model from this plasmid's Addgene catalogue record and pLannotate feature annotations shown in this document.]
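Description:
pX330-CENPA is a mammalian-expression CRISPR plasmid built on the pX330 backbone. It delivers both components of the Streptococcus pyogenes Cas9 system from a single vector of about 8.5 kb. A human U6 RNA polymerase III promoter drives a single guide RNA, made up of a 20-nt spacer directed at the N-terminal region of the human CENPA gene (which encodes the centromeric histone H3 variant CENP-A) followed by the SpCas9 gRNA scaffold. The annotation also picks up a second, partial scaffold fragment just downstream.

A separate Pol II cassette expresses SpCas9 from a hybrid promoter composed of the CMV enhancer, the chicken β-actin promoter and a hybrid CBA/MVM intron. The annotation tool splits the nuclease into adjacent N- and C-terminal segments, but they are contiguous and so consistent with one continuous Cas9 coding sequence. The coding sequence ends in a bipartite nucleoplasmin nuclear localization signal and is terminated by the bGH polyadenylation signal. One AAV2 inverted terminal repeat is annotated downstream of the cassette. With only one ITR listed, the record gives no indication that the plasmid is intended for AAV packaging.

The plasmid is propagated in E. coli through a ColE1/pUC-type origin and selected with ampicillin via the β-lactamase gene. An f1 phage origin and small bom and rop fragments are also present. The catalogue lists the plasmid as low copy, although the origin is annotated as a high-copy type. No mammalian selection marker or reporter is annotated.

According to the record, the construct is used to cut at the start of the CENPA coding region for knock-in. It belongs to a CRISPR-based endogenous tagging toolkit, in which it would be paired with a separate donor template that is not part of this plasmid.
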