Addgene plasmid #227282: pX330-CENPA
Purpose: Expresses SpCas9 and a sgRNA targeting the N-terminus of CENPA for knock-in.
Depositing lab: Laurence Pelletier. Publication: qTAG: an adaptable plasmid scaffold for CRISPR-based endogenous tagging. Philip R, Sharma A, Matellan L, Erpf AC, Hsu WH, Tkach JM, Wyatt HDM, Pelletier L. EMBO J. 2024 Dec 12. doi: 10.1038/s44318-024-00337-5. PubMed 39668248.
Backbone
  Vector backbone: pX330
  Backbone manufacturer: Feng Zhang, Addgene #42230
  Backbone size w/o insert (bp): 8484
  Vector type: Mammalian Expression, CRISPR
Growth in bacteria
  Bacterial resistance: Ampicillin, 100 μg/mL
  Growth temperature: 37°C
  Growth strain: DH5alpha
  Copy number: Low Copy
Gene/Insert
  Gene/Insert name: sgRNA Targeting N-terminus of CENPA (alt name: CENPA)
  gRNA/shRNA sequence: GTGTCATGGGCCCGCGCCGC
  Species: H. sapiens (human)
  Insert size (bp): 20
  Entrez Gene: CENPA (a.k.a. CENP-A, CenH3)
  Promoter: U6
  Cloning method: Unknown
  Sequencing primers: 5′ GCCTTTTTACGGTTCCTGGC
Terms and licenses: Academic/Nonprofit Terms; Industry Terms: Not Available to Industry
How to cite: pX330-CENPA was a gift from Laurence Pelletier (Addgene plasmid # 227282 ; http://n2t.net/addgene:227282 ; RRID:Addgene_227282)
